>Addgene plasmid #215774 | pBH103 | addgene full sequence | sequence record 430540 | Addgene NGS Result
GTTTAACGGTTGTGGACAACAAGCCAGGGATGTAACGCACTGAGAAGCCCTTAGAGCCTCTCAAAGCAAT
TTTGAGTGACACAGGAACACTTAACGGCTGACATGGGAATTCCCCTCCACCGCGGTGGTACAAAGAAAAT
TCGACAAACTGTTATTTTTCTATCTATTTATTTGAATTAGGAGCGCTCCTAATTTACCTTTGTCGGCAAT
TAGGAGCGCTCCTAATTAAATAAAGATATTCTCGTCAAACAAATATAAATAATATAAACATGGTTTTTAC
TCTGGAAGATTTTGTTGGCGATTGGCGTCAGACCGCGGGTTATAATTTGGATCAAGTCCTGGAACAGGGT
GGCGTAAGCTCTCTGTTCCAGAACCTGGGTGTGAGCGTGACGCCGATTCAGCGCATCGTTCTGTCCGGCG
AGAACGGTCTGAAAATTGATATTCATGTGATCATCCCGTACGAAGGCCTGAGCGGTGACCAAATGGGTCA
AATCGAGAAAATCTTTAAAGTCGTCTACCCAGTTGACGATCACCACTTCAAGGTTATCTTGCATTACGGT
ACGCTGGTGATTGATGGTGTGACCCCGAATATGATTGACTATTTCGGCCGTCCGTATGAAGGCATTGCCG
TTTTTGACGGTAAAAAGATCACCGTCACCGGTACCCTGTGGAATGGCAATAAGATTATTGACGAGCGTCT
GATTAACCCGGACGGCAGCCTGCTGTTCCGCGTGACCATCAACGGTGTCACGGGTTGGCGTCTGTGCGAG
CGCATCCTGGCATAATGAACTGCACTTGCTTTGATAATTAATGATAAACAATCTAAAAGCACTCTAATCG
TTATCGGAGTGCTTTTAGATTACTAATCAAATTGCTTCTACTAATTGCCTATCTTCCAGTGATGGAACAG
CATTTGTGCATTGGCTGCAACAATCAGCCTTGATCTGGAAGAAGCAATGAAAGCTGCTGTTAAGTCTCCG
AATCAGGTATTGTTCCTGACAGGTGTATTCCCATCCGGTAAACGCGGATACTTTGCAGTTGATCTGACTC
AGGAATAAATTATAAATTAAGGTAAGAAGATTGTAGGATAAGCTAATGAAATAGAAAAAGGATGCCGTCA
CACAACTTGTCGGCATTCTTTTTTGTTTTATTAGTTGAAAATATAGTGAAAAAGTTGCCTAAATATGTAT
GTTAACAAATTATTTGTCGTAACTTTGCACTCCAAATCTGTTTTTAACATATGGCACTAGTGAAACCAGT
AACGTTATACGATGTCGCAGAGTATGCCGGTGTCTCTAAAAGCACCGTTTCCCTGGTGGTGAACCAGGCC
AGCCACGTTTCTGCGAAAACGCGGGAAAAAGTGGAAGCGGCGATGGCGGAGCTGAATTACATTCCCAACC
GCGTGGCACAACAACTGGCGGGCAAACAGTCGTTGCTGATTGGCGTTGCCACCTCCAGTCTGGCCCTGCA
CGCGCCGTCGCAAATTGTCGCGGCGATTAAATCTCGCGCCGATCAACTGGGTGCCAGCGTGGTGGTGTCG
ATGGTAGAACGAAGCGGCGTCGAAGCCTGTAAAACGGCGGTGCACAATCTTCTCGCGCAACGCGTCAGTG
GGCTGATCATTAACTATCCGCTGGATGACCAGGATGCCATTGCTGTGGAAGCTGCCTGCACTAATGTTCC
GGCGTTATTTCTTGATGTCTCTGACCAGACACCCATCAACAGTATTATTTTCTCCCATGAAGACGGTACG
CGACTGGGCGTGGAGCATCTGGTCGCATTGGGTCACCAGCAAATCGCGCTGTTAGCGGGCCCATTAAGTT
CTGTCTCGGCGCGTCTGCGTCTGGCTGGCTGGCATAAATATCTCACTCGCAATCAAATTCAGCCGATAGC
GGAACGGGAAGGCGACTGGAGTGCCATGTCCGGTTTTCAACAAACCATGCAAATGCTGAATGAGGGCATC
GTTCCCACTGCGATGCTGGTTGCCAACGATCAGATGGCGCTGGGCGCAATGCGCGCCATTACCGAGTCCG
GGCTGCGCGTTGGTGCGGATATCTCGGTAGTGGGATACGACGATACCGAAGACAGCTCATGTTATATCCC
GCCGTTAACCACCATCAAACAGGATTTTCGCCTGCTGGGGCAAACCAGCGTGGACCGCTTGCTGCAACTC
TCTCAGGGCCAGGCGGTGAAGGGCAATCAGCTGTTGCCCGTCTCACTGGTGAAAAGAAAAACCACCCTGG
CGCCCAATACGCAAACCGCCTCTCCCCGCGCGTTGGCCGATTCATTAATGCAGCTGGCACGACAGGTTTC
CCGACTGGAAAGCGGGCAGTGAGCTTTCCTCGGTACCAAATTCCAGAAAAGAGGCCTCCCGAAAGGGGGG
CCTTTTTTCGTTTTGGTCCTACTTGTGCCTGTTCTATTTCCGAACCGACCGCTTGTATGAATGCATCAAA
ATTCGTTTTCTCTACGTTGGATTCCTTGTTGCTCATATTGTGATGATAATTTCTACAAATATAGTCATTG
GTAACTATCTATGAAACTGTTTGATACTTTTATAGTTGATTAAACTTGTTCATGGCATTTGCCTTAATAT
CATCCGCTATGTCAATGTAGGGTTTCATAGCTTTGTAGTCGCTGTGTCCCGTCCATTTCATGACCACCTG
TGCCGGGATTCCGAGAGCCAGCGCATTGCAGATGAATGTCCTTTTTCCTGCATGGGTACTGAGCAAAGCG
TATTTGGGTGTGACTTCATCAATACGTTCATTTCCCTTGTAGTAGGTTTCCCGTACAGGCTCGTTGATTT
CTGCCAGTTCACCCAGCTCTTTCAGGTAATCGTTCATCTTCTGGTTGCTGATGACGGGCAGAGCCATGTA
ATTCTCGAAATGGATGTCCTTGTATTTGTCCAGTATGGCTTTGCTGTATTTGTTCAGTTCAATCGTCAGG
CTGTCGGCAGTCTTGACTGTGGTTATTTCGATGTGGTCGGACTTCACATCGCTTCTTTTCAGATTGCGAA
CATCCGAATACCGCAAACTCGTAAAGCAGCAGAACAGGAAAACATCACGCACACGTTCCAGGTATTGCTT
ATCCTTGGGTATCTGGTAGTCTTTCAGCTTGTTCAGTTCATCCCAAGTCAGGAAGATTACTTTTTTCGAG
GTGGTTTTCAGTTTCGGTTTGAACGTATCGTATGCAATGTTCTGATGATGTCCTTTCTTGAAGCTCCAGC
GCAGGAACCATTTGAGGAATCCCATTTGCTTGCCGATGGTGCTGTTTCTCATATCCTTGGTGTCACGCAG
GAAGTTGACGTATTCGTTCAATCCAAACTCGTTGAAATAGTTGAACGTTGCATCCTCCTTGAACTCTTTG
AGGTGGTTCCTCACTGCTGCAAATTTTTCATAGGTGGATGCCGTCCAGTTATTCTGGTTACCGCACTCTT
TTACAAACTCATCGAACACCTCCCAAAAGCTGACAGGGGCTTCTTCCGGCTGTTCTTCACTGGTGTCTTT
CATTCTCATGTTGAAAGCTTCCTTCAACTGTTGGGTCGTTGGCATGACCTCCTGCACCTCAAATTCCTTG
AAAATATTCTGGATTTCGGCATAGTATTTCAGCAAGTCCGTATTGATTTCGGCTGCACTTTGCTTTAGCT
TGTTGGTACATCCGTTCTTTACCCGCTGCTTATCTACATCCCATTTGGCTACGTCAATCCGGTAGCCCGT
TGTAAACTCGATACGTTGGCTGGCAAAGATGACACGCATACGGATGGGTACGTTCTCTACGATTGGCACA
CCGTTCTTTTTCCGGCTCTCCAATGCAAAAATGATGTTGCGCTTGATATTCATAATTGGGTGCGTTTGAA
ATTCTACACCCAAATATACACCCAATTATTGAGATAGCAAAAGACATTTAGAAACATTTACTTTTACTCT
ATATTGTAATTTACACTTGATTATCAGTCGTTTGCAGTTTTATGATATTCTGTGAAAGTATAAGTTCGAG
AGCCTGTCTCTCCGCAAAAAACGCTGAAAATCAGCAGATTGCAAAACAAACACCCTGTTTTACACCCAAG
AATGTAAAGTCGGGTGTTTTTGTTTTATTTAAGATAATACAACCACTACATAATAAAAGAGTAGCGATAT
TAAAAGAATCCGATGAGAAAAGACTAATATTTATCTATCCATTCAGTTTGATTTCTCAGGACTTTACATC
GTCCTGAAAGTATTTGTTGGTACCGAGGACGCGTAAACATTTACAGTTGCATGTGGCCTATTGTTTTTAG
CCGTTAAATATTTTATAACTATTAAATAGCGATACAAATTGTTCGAAACTAATATTGTTTATATCATATA
TTCTCGCATGTTTTAAAGCTTTATTAAATTGATTTTTTGTAAACAGTTTTTCGTACTCTTTGTTAACCCA
TTTCATTACAAAAGTTTCATATTTTTTTCTCTCTTTAAATGCCATTTTTGCTGGCTTTCTTTTTAATACA
ATTAATGTGCTATCCACTTTAGGTTTTGGATGGAAATAATACCTAGGAATTTTTGCTAATATAGAAATAT
CTACCTCTGCCATTAACAGCAATGCTAGTGATCTGTTTGTATCTAATAACATTTTAGCAAAACCATATTC
CACTATTAAATAACTTATTGTGGCTGAACTTTCAAAAACAATTTTTCGAATTATATTTGTGCTTATGTTG
TAAGGTATGCTGCCAAATATTTTATATGGATTGTGGCTAGGAAATGTAAATTTCAGTATATCATCATTTA
CTATTTGATAGTTAGGATAATTTAAGAGCTTATTACGAGTTACCTCACATAATTTAGAATCAATTTCTAT
CGCCGTTACAAAATTACATCTCTTTACCAATCCAGCAGTAAAATGACCTTTCCCTGCACCTATTTCAAAG
ATGTTATCTTTTTCATCTAAACTTATGCAATTCATTATTTTTTCTATGTGATATTTTGAAGTAATAAAAT
TTTGACTATCTTTTATATTTACTTTGTTCATTATAACCTCTCCTTAATTTATTGCATCTCTTTTCGAATA
TTTATGTTTTTTGAGAAAAGAACGTACTCATGGTTCATCCCGATATGCGTATCGGTCTGTATATCAGCAA
CTTTCTATGTGTTTCAACTACAATAGTCATCTATTCTCATCTTTCTGAGTCCACCCCCTGCAAAGCCCCT
CTTTACGACATAAAAATTCGGTCGGAAAAGGTATGCAAAAGATGTTTCTCTCTTTAAGAGAAACTCTTCG
GGATGCAAAAATATGAAAATAACTCCAATTCACCAAATTATATAGCGACTTTTTTACAAAATGCTAAAAT
TTGTTGATTTCCGTCAAGCAATTGTTGAGCAAAAATGTCTTTTACGATAAAATGATACCTCAATATCAAC
TGTTTAGCAAAACGATATTTCTCTTAAAGAGAGAAACACCTTTTTGTTCACCAATCCCCGACTTTTAATC
CCGCGGCCATGATTGAAAAAGGAAGAGTATGAGTATTCAACATTTCCGTGTCGCCCTTATTCCCTTTTTT
GCGGCATTTTGCCTTCCTGTTTTTGCTCACCCAGAAACGCTGGTGAAAGTAAAAGATGCTGAAGATCAGT
TGGGTGCACGAGTGGGTTACATCGAACTGGATCTCAACAGCGGTAAGATCCTTGAGAGTTTTCGCCCCGA
AGAACGTTTTCCAATGATGAGCACTTTTAAAGTTCTGCTATGTGGCGCGGTATTATCCCGTATTGACGCC
GGGCAAGAGCAACTCGGTCGCCGCATACACTATTCTCAGAATGACTTGGTTGAGTACTCACCAGTCACAG
AAAAGCATCTTACGGATGGCATGACAGTAAGAGAATTATGCAGTGCTGCCATAACCATGAGTGATAACAC
TGCGGCCAACTTACTTCTGACAACGATCGGAGGACCGAAGGAGCTAACCGCTTTTTTGCACAACATGGGG
GATCATGTAACTCGCCTTGATCGTTGGGAACCGGAGCTGAATGAAGCCATACCAAACGACGAGCGTGACA
CCACGATGCCTGTAGCAATGGCAACAACGTTGCGCAAACTATTAACTGGCGAACTACTTACTCTAGCTTC
CCGGCAACAATTAATAGACTGGATGGAGGCGGATAAAGTTGCAGGACCACTTCTGCGCTCGGCCCTTCCG
GCTGGCTGGTTTATTGCTGATAAATCTGGAGCCGGTGAGCGTGGGTCTCGCGGTATCATTGCAGCACTGG
GGCCAGATGGTAAGCCCTCCCGTATCGTAGTTATCTACACGACGGGGAGTCAGGCAACTATGGATGAACG
AAATAGACAGATCGCTGAGATAGGTGCCTCACTGATTAAGCATTGGTAACTGTCAGACCAAGTTTACTCA
TAACGCGTCAATTCGAGGGGGATCAATTCCGTGATAGGTGGGCTGCCCTTCCTGGTTGGCTTGGTTTCAT
CAGCCATCCGCTTGCCCTCATCTGTTACGCCGGCGGTAGCCGGCCAGCCTCGCAGAGCAGGATTCCCGTT
GAGCACCGCCAGGTGCGAATAAGGGACAGTGAAGAAGGAACACCCGCTCGCGGGTGGGCCTACTTCACCT
ATCCTGCCCGGCTGACGCCGTTGGATACACCAAGGAAAGTCTACACGAACCCTTTGGCAAAATCCTGTAT
ATCGTGCGAAAAAGGATGGATATACCGAAAAAATCGCTATAATGACCCCGAAGCAGGGTTATGCAGCGGA
AAACGGAATTGATCCGGCCACGATGCGTCCGGCGTAGAGGATCTGAAGATCAGCAGTTCAACCTGTTGAT
AGTACGTACTAAGCTCTCATGTTTCACGTACTAAGCTCTCATGTTTAACGTACTAAGCTCTCATGTTTAA
CGAACTAAACCCTCATGGCTAACGTACTAAGCTCTCATGGCTAACGTACTAAGCTCTCATGTTTCACGTA
CTAAGCTCTCATGTTTGAACAATAAAATTAATATAAATCAGCAACTTAAATAGCCTCTAAGGTTTTAAGT
TTTATAAGAAAAAAAAGAATATATAAGGCTTTTAAAGCTTTTAAG
Features (pLannotate 1.2.2; 8 found; start..end, strand, type, name):
    267..782     +  CDS            LUCI_OPLGR (fragment): Experimental evidence at protein level: Swiss-Prot protein existence level 1. Catalytic subunit of oplophorus-luciferin 2-monooxygenase. Oxidoreductase that converts coelenterazine (the oplophorus luciferin) to coelenteramide under emission of blue light with a maximum at 454 nm. Is also active with bisdeoxycoelenterazine. From Oplophorus gracilirostris (Luminous shrimp).
   1250..2332    +  CDS            lacI: lac repressor; lacI; The lac repressor binds to the lac operator to inhibit transcription in E. coli. This inhibition can be relieved by adding lactose or isopropyl-β-D-thiogalactopyranoside (IPTG).
   4273..5001    -  CDS            ermC': ERM_BACIU - Experimental evidence at protein level: Swiss-Prot protein existence level 1. This protein produces a dimethylation of the adenine residue at position 2085 in 23S rRNA, resulting in reduced affinity between ribosomes and macrolide-lincosamide-streptogramin B antibiotics. From Bacillus subtilis.
   5472..5488    +  promoter       AmpR promoter (fragment): bla
   5489..6349    +  CDS            AmpR: β-lactamase; bla; confers resistance to ampicillin, carbenicillin, and related antibiotics
   6402..6447    -  CDS            traJ (fragment): oriT-recognizing protein; traJ
   6480..6589    -  oriT           oriT: incP origin of transfer
   6760..103     +  rep_origin     R6K γ ori (across the origin): γ replication origin from E. coli plasmid R6K; requires the R6K initiator protein pi for replication
