[The description below was written by a language model from this plasmid's Addgene catalogue record and pLannotate feature annotations shown in this document.]
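Description:
pBH103 is a 7,045-nt bacterial expression and synthetic biology plasmid built on an NBU2 (R6K/RP4) backbone for engineering Bacteroides. It replicates from the R6K γ origin, which depends on the pi initiator protein, so it is maintained only in pir-expressing E. coli hosts such as the listed Pir1 strain, where it is recorded as high copy and selected with ampicillin through the β-lactamase gene. An IncP (RP4) origin of transfer, with an adjacent traJ fragment, allows the plasmid to be mobilised by conjugation from a suitable E. coli donor into Bacteroides. An erm-type rRNA methylase gene provides the erythromycin selection listed for that host. NBU2-type vectors generally persist in Bacteroides by integrating into the chromosome rather than replicating, although the automated feature table does not annotate an integrase or attachment site, leaving a long stretch of the backbone unlabelled.

The payload consists of two Golden Gate-assembled units that together form a regulator and reporter pair. The first is a 1,083-bp LacI variant designated LacI(KSL), expressed from the Bt1311 promoter. The second is a 516-bp NanoLuc luciferase coding sequence, derived from the Oplophorus luciferase catalytic subunit, driven by a promoter called P(agg). The record does not define these designations, but the naming suggests an engineered repressor with altered DNA recognition paired with a promoter carrying its matching operator variant, so that luminescence reports the regulatory state of the repressor. The construct comes from work on transcriptional programming in a Bacteroides consortium, and it serves to characterise this repressor and promoter pair as a gene circuit component in those gut bacteria.
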