Addgene plasmid #215774: pBH103
Purpose: NBU2 backbone with LacI(KSL) and P(agg)_nanoluc
Depositing lab: Corey Wilson. Depositing organization: Georgia Institute of Technology. Publication: Transcriptional programming in a Bacteroides consortium. Huang BD, Groseclose TM, Wilson CJ. Nat Commun. 2022 Jul 6;13(1):3901. doi: 10.1038/s41467-022-31614-8. PubMed 35794179.
Backbone
  Vector backbone: NBU2 (R6K/RP4)
  Vector type: Bacterial Expression, Synthetic Biology
  Selectable markers: Erythromycin (Bacteroides)
Growth in bacteria
  Bacterial resistance: Ampicillin, 100 μg/mL
  Growth temperature: 37°C
  Growth strain: Pir1
  Copy number: High Copy
Gene/Insert 1
  Gene/Insert name: LacI(KSL)
  Insert size (bp): 1083
  Promoter: Bt1311
  Cloning method: Golden Gate
  Sequencing primers: 5′ AGCGGTCGGTTCGGAAATAG
Gene/Insert 2
  Gene/Insert name: Nanoluc
  Insert size (bp): 516
  Promoter: P(agg)
  Cloning method: Golden Gate
  Sequencing primers: 5′ GATGTAACGCACTGAGAAGC
Terms and licenses: Academic/Nonprofit Terms; Industry Terms: Not Available to Industry
How to cite: pBH103 was a gift from Corey Wilson (Addgene plasmid # 215774 ; http://n2t.net/addgene:215774 ; RRID:Addgene_215774)
